Addgene plasmid #123444: TRBV11-3
Purpose: construction of TCR
Depositing lab: Catherine Wu. Depositing organization: Dana-Farber Cancer Institute. Publication: A cloning and expression system to probe T-cell receptor specificity and assess functional avidity to neoantigens. Hu Z, Anandappa AJ, Sun J, Kim J, Leet DE, Bozym DJ, Chen C, Williams L, Shukla SA, Zhang W, Tabbaa D, Steelman S, Olive O, Livak KJ, Kishi H, Muraguchi A, Guleria I, Stevens J, Lane WJ, Burkhardt UE, Fritsch EF, Neuberg D, Ott PA, Keskin DB, Hacohen N, Wu CJ. Blood. 2018 Nov 1;132(18):1911-1921. doi: 10.1182/blood-2018-04-843763. Epub 2018 Aug 27. PubMed 30150207.
Backbone
  Vector backbone: pUC57-kanamycin
  Vector type: Bacterial Expression
Growth in bacteria
  Bacterial resistance: Kanamycin, 50 μg/mL
  Growth temperature: 37°C
  Growth strain: DH5alpha
  Copy number: High Copy
Gene/Insert
  Gene/Insert name: TRBV11-3
  Species: H. sapiens (human)
  Mutation: WT
  Entrez Gene: TRBV11-3 (a.k.a. TCRBV11S3, TCRBV21S2A2, TRBV113)
  Cloning method: Unknown
Terms and licenses: Academic/Nonprofit Terms; Industry Terms: Not Available to Industry
Depositor comments: Cloning Method: Golden Gate.
How to cite: TRBV11-3 was a gift from Catherine Wu (Addgene plasmid # 123444 ; http://n2t.net/addgene:123444 ; RRID:Addgene_123444)
