[The description below was written by a language model from this plasmid's Addgene catalogue record and pLannotate feature annotations shown in this document.]
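Description:
TRBV11-3 is a small (about 3.4 kb) bacterial cloning plasmid built on the pUC57-kanamycin backbone, serving as one module in a library of human T-cell receptor gene segments used for TCR construction. It is propagated in E. coli from a high-copy ColE1/pUC-type origin and selected with kanamycin through the aph(3')-Ia aminoglycoside phosphotransferase gene. The remaining backbone annotations are typical pUC-family remnants: fragments of lacZα, lacI, rop and the pBR322 bom region, along with the lac promoter, lac operator and CAP binding site flanking the cloning region. Although catalogued as a "bacterial expression" vector, nothing in the record indicates that the insert is meant to be expressed in bacteria. It functions as a storage and donor plasmid.

The payload is the wild-type human TRBV11-3 segment, which encodes a variable region of the TCR beta chain. The feature table annotates it as a partial match of roughly 330 bp. Immediately downstream, in the same orientation, the annotation also detects a coding sequence for TRAC, the constant region of the TCR alpha chain, which the catalogue entry does not mention. The record does not explain the purpose of this pairing or describe what lies in the short gap between the two segments, and no eukaryotic promoter, tag or reporter is annotated. The depositor notes that Golden Gate cloning is the associated method, consistent with the plasmid supplying a predefined V-segment part for modular assembly of full-length TCR chains. The associated work describes a cloning and expression system for probing TCR specificity and functional avidity to neoantigens. The specific type IIS sites and the destination vector are not stated.
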