Features (pLannotate 1.2.2; 11 found; start..end, strand, type, name):
    137..236     +  misc_feature   bom (fragment): basis of mobility region from pBR322
    242..399     -  CDS            lacZα (fragment): LacZα fragment of β-galactosidase; lacZ fragment
    453..779     +  CDS            TRBV11-3 (fragment): TVBK3_HUMAN - Also known as TCRBV21S2A2 From Homo sapiens (Human).
    842..1255    +  CDS            TRAC: TRAC_HUMAN - Also known as TCRA. Experimental evidence at protein level: Swiss-Prot protein existence level 1. Constant region of T cell receptor (TR) alpha chain (PubMed:24600447). Alpha-beta T cell receptors are antigen specific receptors which are essential to the immune response and are present on the cell surface of T lymphocytes. Recognize peptide-major histocompatibility (MH) (pMH) complexes that are displayed by antigen presenting cells (APC), a prerequisite for efficient T cell adaptive immunity against pathogens (PubMed:25493333). Binding of alpha-beta TR to pMH complex initiates TR-
   1361..1377    -  protein_bind   lac operator: The lac repressor binds to the lac operator to inhibit transcription in E. coli. This inhibition can be relieved by adding lactose or isopropyl-β-D-thiogalactopyranoside (IPTG). lac repressor encoded by lacI
   1385..1415    -  promoter       lac promoter: promoter for the E. coli lac operon
   1430..1451    -  protein_bind   CAP binding site: CAP binding activates transcription in the presence of cAMP. E. coli catabolite activator protein
   1464..1556    -  CDS            lacI (fragment): lac repressor; lacI; The lac repressor binds to the lac operator to inhibit transcription in E. coli. This inhibition can be relieved by adding lactose or isopropyl-β-D-thiogalactopyranoside (IPTG).
   1739..2327    -  rep_origin     ori: high-copy-number ColE1/pMB1/pBR322/pUC origin of replication
   2505..3314    -  CDS            KanR: aminoglycoside phosphotransferase; aph(3')-Ia; confers resistance to kanamycin in bacteria or G418 (Geneticin®) in eukaryotes
   3421..35      +  CDS            rop (fragment) (across the origin): Rop protein, which maintains plasmids at low copy number; rop
>Addgene plasmid #123444 | TRBV11-3 | addgene full sequence | sequence record 245022 | Addgene NGS Result
TCGCGCGTTTCGGTGATGACGGTGAAAACCTCTGACACATGCAGCTCCCGGAGACGGTCACAGCTTGTCT
GTAAGCGGATGCCGGGAGCAGACAAGCCCGTCAGGGCGCGTCAGCGGGTGTTGGCGGGTGTCGGGGCTGG
CTTAACTATGCGGCATCAGAGCAGATTGTACTGAGAGTGCACCATATGCGGTGTGAAATACCGCACAGAT
GCGTAAGGAGAAAATACCGCATCAGGCGCCATTCGCCATTCAGGCTGCGCAACTGTTGGGAAGGGCGATC
GGTGCGGGCCTCTTCGCTATTACGCCAGCTGGCGAAAGGGGGATGTGCTGCAAGGCGATTAAGTTGGGTA
ACGCCAGGGTTTTCCCAGTCACGACGTTGTAAAACGACGGCCAGAGAATTCGAGCTCGGTACCTCGCGAA
TACATCTAGATGGGGATCCACCGGTCGCCACCATGGGTACCAGGCTCCTCTGCTGGGTGGCCTTCTGTCT
CCTGGTGGAAGAACTCATAGAAGCTGGAGTGGTTCAGTCTCCCAGATATAAGATTATAGAGAAAAAACAG
CCTGTGGCTTTTTGGTGCAATCCTATTTCTGGCCACAATACCCTTTACTGGTACCTGCAGAACTTGGGAC
AGGGCCCGGAGCTTCTGATTCGATATGAGAATGAGGAAGCAGTAGACGATTCACAGTTGCCTAAGGATCG
ATTTTCTGCAGAGAGGCTCAAAGGAGTAGACTCCACTCTCAAGATCCAGCCTGCAGAGCTTGGGGACTCG
GCCGTGTATGAGACCTAAGGTGGTGGTGGTTCTGGTTCTGGTTCTGGTGGTGGTTCTGGTGGTGGTCTCT
GAACCCTGACCCTGCCGTGTACCAGCTGAGAGACTCTAAATCCAGTGACAAGTCTGTCTGCCTATTCACC
GATTTTGATTCTCAAACAAATGTGTCACAAAGTAAGGATTCTGATGTGTATATCACAGACAAAACTGTGC
TAGACATGAGGTCTATGGACTTCAAGAGCAACAGTGCTGTGGCCTGGAGCAACAAATCTGACTTTGCATG
TGCAAACGCCTTCAACAACAGCATTATTCCAGAAGACACCTTCTTCCCCAGCCCAGAAAGTTCCTGTGAT
GTCAAGCTGGTCGAGAAAAGCTTTGAAACAGATACGAACCTAAACTTTCAAAACCTGTCAGTGATTGGGT
TCCGAATCCTCCTCCTGAAAGTGGCCGGGTTTAATCTGCTCATGACGCTGCGGCTGTGGTCCAGCTAAAG
CGGCCGCGTCGACAATCAAATCGGATCCCGGGCCCGTCGACTGCAGAGGCCTGCATGCAAGCTTGGTGTA
ATCATGGTCATAGCTGTTTCCTGTGTGAAATTGTTATCCGCTCACAATTCCACACAACATACGAGCCGGA
AGCATAAAGTGTAAAGCCTGGGGTGCCTAATGAGTGAGCTAACTCACATTAATTGCGTTGCGCTCACTGC
CCGCTTTCCAGTCGGGAAACCTGTCGTGCCAGCTGCATTAATGAATCGGCCAACGCGCGGGGAGAGGCGG
TTTGCGTATTGGGCGCTCTTCCGCTTCCTCGCTCACTGACTCGCTGCGCTCGGTCGTTCGGCTGCGGCGA
GCGGTATCAGCTCACTCAAAGGCGGTAATACGGTTATCCACAGAATCAGGGGATAACGCAGGAAAGAACA
TGTGAGCAAAAGGCCAGCAAAAGGCCAGGAACCGTAAAAAGGCCGCGTTGCTGGCGTTTTTCCATAGGCT
CCGCCCCCCTGACGAGCATCACAAAAATCGACGCTCAAGTCAGAGGTGGCGAAACCCGACAGGACTATAA
AGATACCAGGCGTTTCCCCCTGGAAGCTCCCTCGTGCGCTCTCCTGTTCCGACCCTGCCGCTTACCGGAT
ACCTGTCCGCCTTTCTCCCTTCGGGAAGCGTGGCGCTTTCTCATAGCTCACGCTGTAGGTATCTCAGTTC
GGTGTAGGTCGTTCGCTCCAAGCTGGGCTGTGTGCACGAACCCCCCGTTCAGCCCGACCGCTGCGCCTTA
TCCGGTAACTATCGTCTTGAGTCCAACCCGGTAAGACACGACTTATCGCCACTGGCAGCAGCCACTGGTA
ACAGGATTAGCAGAGCGAGGTATGTAGGCGGTGCTACAGAGTTCTTGAAGTGGTGGCCTAACTACGGCTA
CACTAGAAGAACAGTATTTGGTATCTGCGCTCTGCTGAAGCCAGTTACCTTCGGAAAAAGAGTTGGTAGC
TCTTGATCCGGCAAACAAACCACCGCTGGTAGCGGTGGTTTTTTTGTTTGCAAGCAGCAGATTACGCGCA
GAAAAAAAGGATCTCAAGAAGATCCTTTGATCTTTTCTACGGGGTCTGACGCTCAGTGGAACGAAAACTC
ACGTTAAGGGATTTTGGTCATGAGATTATCAAAAAGGATCTTCACCTAGATCCTTTTAAATTAAAAATGA
AGTTTTAAATCAAGCCCAATCTGAATAATGTTACAACCAATTAACCAATTCTGATTAGAAAAACTCATCG
AGCATCAAATGAAACTGCAATTTATTCATATCAGGATTATCAATACCATATTTTTGAAAAAGCCGTTTCT
GTAATGAAGGAGAAAACTCACCGAGGCAGTTCCATAGGATGGCAAGATCCTGGTATCGGTCTGCGATTCC
GACTCGTCCAACATCAATACAACCTATTAATTTCCCCTCGTCAAAAATAAGGTTATCAAGTGAGAAATCA
CCATGAGTGACGACTGAATCCGGTGAGAATGGCAAAAGTTTATGCATTTCTTTCCAGACTTGTTCAACAG
GCCAGCCATTACGCTCGTCATCAAAATCACTCGCATCAACCAAACCGTTATTCATTCGTGATTGCGCCTG
AGCGAGACGAAATACGCGATCGCTGTTAAAAGGACAATTACAAACAGGAATCGAATGCAACCGGCGCAGG
AACACTGCCAGCGCATCAACAATATTTTCACCTGAATCAGGATATTCTTCTAATACCTGGAATGCTGTTT
TTCCGGGGATCGCAGTGGTGAGTAACCATGCATCATCAGGAGTACGGATAAAATGCTTGATGGTCGGAAG
AGGCATAAATTCCGTCAGCCAGTTTAGTCTGACCATCTCATCTGTAACATCATTGGCAACGCTACCTTTG
CCATGTTTCAGAAACAACTCTGGCGCATCGGGCTTCCCATACAAGCGATAGATTGTCGCACCTGATTGCC
CGACATTATCGCGAGCCCATTTATACCCATATAAATCAGCATCCATGTTGGAATTTAATCGCGGCCTCGA
CGTTTCCCGTTGAATATGGCTCATAACACCCCTTGTATTACTGTTTATGTAAGCAGACAGTTTTATTGTT
CATGATGATATATTTTTATCTTGTGCAATGTAACATCAGAGATTTTGAGACACGGGCCAGAGCTGCA
